Addgene plasmid #116419: pHAGE-IGF1R-S729S
Purpose: Lentiviral expression of IGF1R S729S
Depositing lab: Gordon Mills & Kenneth Scott. Depositing organization: Baylor College of Medicine. Publication: Systematic Functional Annotation of Somatic Mutations in Cancer. Ng PK, Li J, Jeong KJ, Shao S, Chen H, Tsang YH, Sengupta S, Wang Z, Bhavana VH, Tran R, Soewito S, Minussi DC, Moreno D, Kong K, Dogruluk T, Lu H, Gao J, Tokheim C, Zhou DC, Johnson AM, Zeng J, Ip CKM, Ju Z, Wester M, Yu S, Li Y, Vellano CP, Schultz N, Karchin R, Ding L, Lu Y, Cheung LWT, Chen K, Shaw KR, Meric-Bernstam F, Scott KL, Yi S, Sahni N, Liang H, Mills GB. Cancer Cell. 2018 Mar 12;33(3):450-462.e10. doi: 10.1016/j.ccell.2018.01.021. PubMed 29533785.
Backbone
  Vector backbone: pHAGE
  Vector type: Lentiviral
Growth in bacteria
  Bacterial resistance: Ampicillin, 100 μg/mL
  Growth temperature: 37°C
  Growth strain: Stbl3
  Copy number: High Copy
Gene/Insert
  Gene/Insert name: IGF1R
  Species: H. sapiens (human)
  Mutation: S729S
  Entrez Gene: IGF1R (a.k.a. CD221, IGFIR, IGFR, JTK13)
  Cloning method: Gateway Cloning
Terms and licenses: Academic/Nonprofit Terms; Industry Terms: Not Available to Industry
How to cite: pHAGE-IGF1R-S729S was a gift from Gordon Mills & Kenneth Scott (Addgene plasmid # 116419 ; http://n2t.net/addgene:116419 ; RRID:Addgene_116419)
