[The description below was written by a language model from this plasmid's Addgene catalogue record and pLannotate feature annotations shown in this document.]
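Description:
pHAGE-IGF1R-S729S is an HIV-1-based lentiviral expression plasmid of about 12.6 kb, built on the pHAGE backbone and carrying the human insulin-like growth factor 1 receptor (IGF1R) open reading frame with the recorded S729S change. This notation indicates a synonymous (silent) substitution at serine 729. In bacteria the plasmid is maintained through a high-copy ColE1/pUC-type origin and selected with ampicillin via the β-lactamase gene. The record lists a recombination-deficient strain as host, as is usual for LTR-containing vectors.

The IGF1R coding sequence was introduced by Gateway cloning and sits between attB1 and attB2 sites, directly downstream of the strong constitutive EF-1α promoter. A V5 epitope tag is annotated just after attB2, but the record does not say whether the insert reads through into it. An EMCV IRES followed by EGFP lies on the same transcript, so transduced cells can be identified or sorted by green fluorescence, and a WPRE enhances transcript expression.

The viral framework comprises a truncated 5' LTR, the Ψ packaging signal with a gag fragment, the RRE for Rev-dependent nuclear export, the cPPT/CTS to aid nuclear import, and a self-inactivating ΔU3 3' LTR. Short nef, Rev, lac and SV40 fragments are backbone remnants. No viral structural genes are present, so packaging functions must be supplied in trans.

The construct belongs to a collection made for systematic functional annotation of somatic mutations found in cancer. It provides stable lentiviral expression of this IGF1R variant in mammalian cells.
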