Features (pLannotate 1.2.2; 27 found; start..end, strand, type, name):
      1..1179    +  promoter       EF-1α promoter: strong constitutive promoter for human elongation factor EF-1α
   1200..1220    +  protein_bind   attB1: mutant version of attB; core recombination site for the Gateway® BP reaction BP Clonase™
   1226..5326    +  CDS            IGF1R (sequence partly withheld): IGF1R_HUMAN - Experimental evidence at protein level: Swiss-Prot protein existence level 1. When present in a hybrid receptor with INSR, binds IGF1. PubMed:12138094 shows that hybrid receptors composed of IGF1R and INSR isoform Long are activated with a high affinity by IGF1, with low affinity by IGF2 and not significantly activated by insulin, and that hybrid receptors composed of IGF1R and INSR isoform Short are activated by IGF1, IGF2 and insulin. In contrast, PubMed:16831875 shows that hybrid receptors composed of IGF1R and INSR isoform Long and hybrid receptors composed of IGF1R and INSR
   5331..5355    -  protein_bind   attB2: mutant version of attB; recombination site for the Gateway® BP reaction BP Clonase™
   5408..5449    +  CDS            V5 tag: epitope tag from simian virus 5
   5575..6037    +  misc_feature   IRES: internal ribosome entry site (IRES) of the encephalomyocarditis virus (EMCV)
   6051..6770    +  CDS            EGFP: the original enhanced GFP (Yang et al., 1996) mammalian codon-optimized
   6784..7372    +  misc_feature   WPRE: woodchuck hepatitis virus posttranscriptional regulatory element
   7380..7445    +  CDS            nef (fragment): NEF_HV1Z2 - Experimental evidence at protein level: Swiss-Prot protein existence level 1. Extracellular Nef protein targets CD4(+) T-lymphocytes for apoptosis by interacting with CXCR4 surface receptors. From Human immunodeficiency virus type 1 group M subtype D (isolate Z2/CDC-Z34) (HIV-1).
   7447..7680    +  LTR            3' LTR (ΔU3): self-inactivating 3' long terminal repeat (LTR) from HIV-1
   7885..7989    +  promoter       AmpR promoter: bla
   7990..8850    +  CDS            AmpR: β-lactamase; bla; confers resistance to ampicillin, carbenicillin, and related antibiotics
   9021..9609    +  rep_origin     ori: high-copy-number ColE1/pMB1/pBR322/pUC origin of replication
   9792..9846    +  CDS            lacI (fragment): lac repressor; lacI; The lac repressor binds to the lac operator to inhibit transcription in E. coli. This inhibition can be relieved by adding lactose or isopropyl-β-D-thiogalactopyranoside (IPTG).
   9852..9945    +  rep_origin     SV40 ori (fragment): SV40 origin of replication
   9970..10007   +  CDS            lacI (fragment): lac repressor; lacI; The lac repressor binds to the lac operator to inhibit transcription in E. coli. This inhibition can be relieved by adding lactose or isopropyl-β-D-thiogalactopyranoside (IPTG).
  10020..10041   +  protein_bind   CAP binding site: CAP binding activates transcription in the presence of cAMP. E. coli catabolite activator protein
  10056..10086   +  promoter       lac promoter: promoter for the E. coli lac operon
  10090..10112   +  protein_bind   lac operator (fragment): The lac repressor binds to the lac operator to inhibit transcription in E. coli. This inhibition can be relieved by adding lactose or isopropyl-β-D-thiogalactopyranoside (IPTG). lac repressor encoded by lacI
  10144..10227   +  polyA_signal   SV40 poly(A) signal (fragment): SV40 polyadenylation signal
  10394..10723   +  CDS            nef (fragment): NEF_HV1BR - Experimental evidence at protein level: Swiss-Prot protein existence level 1. Extracellular Nef protein targets CD4(+) T-lymphocytes for apoptosis by interacting with CXCR4 surface receptors (PubMed:14990729). From Human immunodeficiency virus type 1 group M subtype B (isolate BRU/LAI) (HIV-1).
  10771..11028   +  LTR            5' LTR (truncated): truncated 5' long terminal repeat (LTR) from HIV-1
  11075..11200   +  misc_feature   HIV-1 Ψ: packaging signal of human immunodeficiency virus type 1
  11184..11522   +  CDS            HIV-1 gag (fragment): gag protein from human immunodeficiency virus 1; gag
  11697..11930   +  misc_feature   RRE: The Rev response element (RRE) of HIV-1 allows for Rev-dependent mRNA export from the nucleus to the cytoplasm.
  12307..12407   +  CDS            Rev (fragment): human immunodeficiency virus 1 (HIV-1) Rev protein; rev; enhances nuclear export of unspliced and incompletely spliced viral mRNAs
  12452..12569   +  misc_feature   cPPT/CTS: central polypurine tract and central termination sequence of HIV-1
>Addgene plasmid #116419 | pHAGE-IGF1R-S729S | addgene full sequence | sequence record 252219 | Addgene NGS Result
GGCTCCGGTGCCCGTCAGTGGGCAGAGCGCACATCGCCCACAGTCCCCGAGAAGTTGGGGGGAGGGGTCG
GCAATTGAACCGGTGCCTAGAGAAGGTGGCGCGGGGTAAACTGGGAAAGTGATGTCGTGTACTGGCTCCG
CCTTTTTCCCGAGGGTGGGGGAGAACCGTATATAAGTGCAGTAGTCGCCGTGAACGTTCTTTTTCGCAAC
GGGTTTGCCGCCAGAACACAGGTAAGTGCCGTGTGTGGTTCCCGCGGGCCTGGCCTCTTTACGGGTTATG
GCCCTTGCGTGCCTTGAATTACTTCCACCTGGCTGCAGTACGTGATTCTTGATCCCGAGCTTCGGGTTGG
AAGTGGGTGGGAGAGTTCGAGGCCTTGCGCTTAAGGAGCCCCTTCGCCTCGTGCTTGAGTTGAGGCCTGG
CCTGGGCGCTGGGGCCGCCGCGTGCGAATCTGGTGGCACCTTCGCGCCTGTCTCGCTGCTTTCGATAAGT
CTCTAGCCATTTAAAATTTTTGATGACCTGCTGCGACGCTTTTTTTCTGGCAAGATAGTCTTGTAAATGC
GGGCCAAGATCTGCACACTGGTATTTCGGTTTTTGGGGCCGCGGGCGGCGACGGGGCCCGTGCGTCCCAG
CGCACATGTTCGGCGAGGCGGGGCCTGCGAGCGCGGCCACCGAGAATCGGACGGGGGTAGTCTCAAGCTG
GCCGGCCTGCTCTGGTGCCTGGCCTCGCGCCGCCGTGTATCGCCCCGCCCTGGGCGGCAAGGCTGGCCCG
GTCGGCACCAGTTGCGTGAGCGGAAAGATGGCCGCTTCCCGGCCCTGCTGCAGGGAGCTCAAAATGGAGG
ACGCGGCGCTCGGGAGAGCGGGCGGGTGAGTCACCCACACAAAGGAAAAGGGCCTTTCCGTCCTCAGCCG
TCGCTTCATGTGACTCCACGGAGTACCGGGCGCCGTCCAGGCACCTCGATTAGTTCTCGAGCTTTTGGAG
TACGTCGTCTTTAGGTTGGGGGGAGGGGTTTTATGCGATGGAGTTTCCCCACACTGAGTGGGTGGAGACT
GAAGTTAGGCCAGCTTGGCACTTGATGTAATTCTCCTTGGAATTTGCCCTTTTTGAGTTTGGATCTTGGT
TCATTCTCAAGCCTCAGACAGTGGTTCAAAGTTTTTTTCTTCCATTTCAGGTGTCGTGAAGCGGCCCTGC
AGATATCAACAAGTTTGTACAAAAAAGCAGGCACCATGAAGTCTGGCTCCGGAGGAGGGTCCCCGACCTC
GCTGTGGGGGCTCCTGTTTCTCTCCGCCGCGCTCTCGCTCTGGCCGACGAGTGGA
[2688 nt withheld, positions 1316-4003]
AAAACAGGATATGAAAACTTCATCCATCTGATCATCGCTCTGCCCGTCGCTGTCCTGTTGATCGTGGGAG
GGTTGGTGATTATGCTGTACGTCTTCCATAGAAAGAGAAATAACAGCAGGCTGGGGAATGGAGTGCTGTA
TGCCTCTGTGAACCCGGAGTACTTCAGCGCTGCTGATGTGTACGTTCCTGATGAGTGGGAGGTGGCTCGG
GAGAAGATCACCATGAGCCGGGAACTTGGGCAGGGGTCGTTTGGGATGGTCTATGAAGGAGTTGCCAAGG
GTGTGGTGAAAGATGAACCTGAAACCAGAGTGGCCATTAAAACAGTGAACGAGGCCGCAAGCATGCGTGA
GAGGATTGAGTTTCTCAACGAAGCTTCTGTGATGAAGGAGTTCAATTGTCACCATGTGGTGCGATTGCTG
GGTGTGGTGTCCCAAGGCCAGCCAACACTGGTCATCATGGAACTGATGACACGGGGCGATCTCAAAAGTT
ATCTCCGGTCTCTGAGGCCAGAAATGGAGAATAATCCAGTCCTAGCACCTCCAAGCCTGAGCAAGATGAT
TCAGATGGCCGGAGAGATTGCAGACGGCATGGCATACCTCAACGCCAATAAGTTCGTCCACAGAGACCTT
GCTGCCCGGAATTGCATGGTAGCCGAAGATTTCACAGTCAAAATCGGAGATTTTGGTATGACGCGAGATA
TCTATGAGACAGACTATTACCGGAAAGGAGGGAAAGGGCTGCTGCCCGTGCGCTGGATGTCTCCTGAGTC
CCTCAAGGATGGAGTCTTCACCACTTACTCGGACGTCTGGTCCTTCGGGGTCGTCCTCTGGGAGATCGCC
ACACTGGCCGAGCAGCCCTACCAGGGCTTGTCCAACGAGCAAGTCCTTCGCTTCGTCATGGAGGGCGGCC
TTCTGGACAAGCCAGACAACTGTCCTGACATGCTGTTTGAACTGATGCGCATGTGCTGGCAGTATAACCC
CAAGATGAGGCCTTCCTTCCTGGAGATCATCAGCAGCATCAAAGAGGAGATGGAGCCTGGCTTCCGGGAG
GTCTCCTTCTACTACAGCGAGGAGAACAAGCTGCCCGAGCCGGAGGAGCTGGACCTGGAGCCAGAGAACA
TGGAGAGCGTCCCCCTGGACCCCTCGGCCTCCTCGTCCTCCCTGCCACTGCCCGACAGACACTCAGGACA
CAAGGCCGAGAACGGCCCCGGCCCTGGGGTGCTGGTCCTCCGCGCCAGCTTCGACGAGAGACAGCCTTAC
GCCCACATGAACGGGGGCCGCAAGAACGAGCGGGCCTTGCCGCTGCCCCAGTCTTCGACCTGCTAGAACC
CAGCTTTCTTGTACAAAGTGGTTGATATCCAGCACAGTGGCGGCCGCTCGAGTCTAGAGGGCCCGCGGTT
CGAAGGTAAGCCTATCCCTAACCCTCTCCTCGGTCTCGATTCTACGCGTACCGGTTAGTAATGAGATCCC
TCCCCCCCCCCTAACGTTACTGGCCGAAGCCGCTTGGAATAAGGCCGGTGTGCGTTTGTCTATATGTTAT
TTTCCACCATATTGCCGTCTTTTGGCAATGTGAGGGCCCGGAAACCTGGCCCTGTCTTCTTGACGAGCAT
TCCTAGGGGTCTTTCCCCTCTCGCCAAAGGAATGCAAGGTCTGTTGAATGTCGTGAAGGAAGCAGTTCCT
CTGGAAGCTTCTTGAAGACAAACAACGTCTGTAGCGACCCTTTGCAGGCAGCGGAACCCCCCACCTGGCG
ACAGGTGCCTCTGCGGCCAAAAGCCACGTGTATAAGATACACCTGCAAAGGCGGCACAACCCCAGTGCCA
CGTTGTGAGTTGGATAGTTGTGGAAAGAGTCAAATGGCTCTCCTCAAGCGTATTCAACAAGGGGCTGAAG
GATGCCCAGAAGGTACCCCATTGTATGGGATCTGATCTGGGGCCTCGGTGCACATGCTTTACATGTGTTT
AGTCGAGGTTAAAAAAACGTCTAGGCCCCCCGAACCACGGGGACGTGGTTTTCCTTTGAAAAACACGATG
ATAATATGGCCACACATATGGTGAGCAAGGGCGAGGAGCTGTTCACCGGGGTGGTGCCCATCCTGGTCGA
GCTGGACGGCGACGTAAACGGCCACAAGTTCAGCGTGTCCGGCGAGGGCGAGGGCGATGCCACCTACGGC
AAGCTGACCCTGAAGTTCATCTGCACCACCGGCAAGCTGCCCGTGCCCTGGCCCACCCTCGTGACCACCC
TGACCTACGGCGTGCAGTGCTTCAGCCGCTACCCCGACCACATGAAGCAGCACGACTTCTTCAAGTCCGC
CATGCCCGAAGGCTACGTCCAGGAGCGCACCATCTTCTTCAAGGACGACGGCAACTACAAGACCCGCGCC
GAGGTGAAGTTCGAGGGCGACACCCTGGTGAACCGCATCGAGCTGAAGGGCATCGACTTCAAGGAGGACG
GCAACATCCTGGGGCACAAGCTGGAGTACAACTACAACAGCCACAACGTCTATATCATGGCCGACAAGCA
GAAGAACGGCATCAAGGTGAACTTCAAGATCCGCCACAACATCGAGGACGGCAGCGTGCAGCTCGCCGAC
CACTACCAGCAGAACACCCCCATCGGCGACGGCCCCGTGCTGCTGCCCGACAACCACTACCTGAGCACCC
AGTCCGCCCTGAGCAAAGACCCCAACGAGAAGCGCGATCACATGGTCCTGCTGGAGTTCGTGACCGCCGC
CGGGATCACTCTCGGCATGGACGAGCTGTACAAGTAAATCGATAGATCCTAATCAACCTCTGGATTACAA
AATTTGTGAAAGATTGACTGGTATTCTTAACTATGTTGCTCCTTTTACGCTATGTGGATACGCTGCTTTA
ATGCCTTTGTATCATGCTATTGCTTCCCGTATGGCTTTCATTTTCTCCTCCTTGTATAAATCCTGGTTGC
TGTCTCTTTATGAGGAGTTGTGGCCCGTTGTCAGGCAACGTGGCGTGGTGTGCACTGTGTTTGCTGACGC
AACCCCCACTGGTTGGGGCATTGCCACCACCTGTCAGCTCCTTTCCGGGACTTTCGCTTTCCCCCTCCCT
ATTGCCACGGCGGAACTCATCGCCGCCTGCCTTGCCCGCTGCTGGACAGGGGCTCGGCTGTTGGGCACTG
ACAATTCCGTGGTGTTGTCGGGGAAATCATCGTCCTTTCCTTGGCTGCTCGCCTGTGTTGCCACCTGGAT
TCTGCGCGGGACGTCCTTCTGCTACGTCCCTTCGGCCCTCAATCCAGCGGACCTTCCTTCCCGCGGCCTG
CTGCCGGCTCTGCGGCCTCTTCCGCGTCTTCGCCTTCGCCCTCAGACGAGTCGGATCTCCCTTTGGGCCG
CCTCCCCGCCTGAGATCCTTTAAGACCAATGACTTACAAGGCAGCTGTAGATCTTAGCCACTTTTTAAAA
GAAAAGGGGGGACTGGAAGGGCTAATTCACTCCCAACGAAGACAAGATCTGCTTTTTGCTTGTACTGGGT
CTCTCTGGTTAGACCAGATCTGAGCCTGGGAGCTCTCTGGCTAACTAGGGAACCCACTGCTTAAGCCTCA
ATAAAGCTTGCCTTGAGTGCTTCAAGTAGTGTGTGCCCGTCTGTTGTGTGACTCTGGTAACTAGAGATCC
CTCAGACCCTTTTAGTCAGTGTGGAAAATCTCTAGCAGTAGTAGTTCATGTCATCTTATTATTCAGTATT
TATAACTTGCAAAGAAATGAATATCAGAGAGTGAGAGGCCCGGGTTAATTAAGGAAAGGGCTAGATCATT
CTTGAAGACGAAAGGGCCTCGTGATACGCCTATTTTTATAGGTTAATGTCATGATAATAATGGTTTCTTA
GACGTCAGGTGGCACTTTTCGGGGAAATGTGCGCGGAACCCCTATTTGTTTATTTTTCTAAATACATTCA
AATATGTATCCGCTCATGAGACAATAACCCTGATAAATGCTTCAATAATATTGAAAAAGGAAGAGTATGA
GTATTCAACATTTCCGTGTCGCCCTTATTCCCTTTTTTGCGGCATTTTGCCTTCCTGTTTTTGCTCACCC
AGAAACGCTGGTGAAAGTAAAAGATGCTGAAGATCAGTTGGGTGCACGAGTGGGTTACATCGAACTGGAT
CTCAACAGCGGTAAGATCCTTGAGAGTTTTCGCCCCGAAGAACGTTTTCCAATGATGAGCACTTTTAAAG
TTCTGCTATGTGGCGCGGTATTATCCCGTGTTGACGCCGGGCAAGAGCAACTCGGTCGCCGCATACACTA
TTCTCAGAATGACTTGGTTGAGTACTCACCAGTCACAGAAAAGCATCTTACGGATGGCATGACAGTAAGA
GAATTATGCAGTGCTGCCATAACCATGAGTGATAACACTGCGGCCAACTTACTTCTGACAACGATCGGAG
GACCGAAGGAGCTAACCGCTTTTTTGCACAACATGGGGGATCATGTAACTCGCCTTGATCGTTGGGAACC
GGAGCTGAATGAAGCCATACCAAACGACGAGCGTGACACCACGATGCCTGTAGCAATGGCAACAACGTTG
CGCAAACTATTAACTGGCGAACTACTTACTCTAGCTTCCCGGCAACAATTAATAGACTGGATGGAGGCGG
ATAAAGTTGCAGGACCACTTCTGCGCTCGGCCCTTCCGGCTGGCTGGTTTATTGCTGATAAATCTGGAGC
CGGTGAGCGTGGGTCTCGCGGTATCATTGCAGCACTGGGGCCAGATGGTAAGCCCTCCCGTATCGTAGTT
ATCTACACGACGGGGAGTCAGGCAACTATGGATGAACGAAATAGACAGATCGCTGAGATAGGTGCCTCAC
TGATTAAGCATTGGTAACTGTCAGACCAAGTTTACTCATATATACTTTAGATTGATTTAAAACTTCATTT
TTAATTTAAAAGGATCTAGGTGAAGATCCTTTTTGATAATCTCATGACCAAAATCCCTTAACGTGAGTTT
TCGTTCCACTGAGCGTCAGACCCCGTAGAAAAGATCAAAGGATCTTCTTGAGATCCTTTTTTTCTGCGCG
TAATCTGCTGCTTGCAAACAAAAAAACCACCGCTACCAGCGGTGGTTTGTTTGCCGGATCAAGAGCTACC
AACTCTTTTTCCGAAGGTAACTGGCTTCAGCAGAGCGCAGATACCAAATACTGTTCTTCTAGTGTAGCCG
TAGTTAGGCCACCACTTCAAGAACTCTGTAGCACCGCCTACATACCTCGCTCTGCTAATCCTGTTACCAG
TGGCTGCTGCCAGTGGCGATAAGTCGTGTCTTACCGGGTTGGACTCAAGACGATAGTTACCGGATAAGGC
GCAGCGGTCGGGCTGAACGGGGGGTTCGTGCACACAGCCCAGCTTGGAGCGAACGACCTACACCGAACTG
AGATACCTACAGCGTGAGCTATGAGAAAGCGCCACGCTTCCCGAAGGGAGAAAGGCGGACAGGTATCCGG
TAAGCGGCAGGGTCGGAACAGGAGAGCGCACGAGGGAGCTTCCAGGGGGAAACGCCTGGTATCTTTATAG
TCCTGTCGGGTTTCGCCACCTCTGACTTGAGCGTCGATTTTTGTGATGCTCGTCAGGGGGGCGGAGCCTA
TGGAAAAACGCCAGCAACGCGGCCTTTTTACGGTTCCTGGCCTTTTGCTGGCCTTTTGCTCACATGTTCT
TTCCTGCGTTATCCCCTGATTCTGTGGATAACCGTATTACCGCCTTTGAGTGAGCTGATACCGCTCGCCG
CAGCCGAACGACCGAGCGCAGCGAGTCAGTGAGCGAGGAAGCGGAAGAGCGCCCAATACGCAAACCGCCT
CTCCCCGCGCGTTGGCCGATTCATTAATGCAGCAAGCTCATGGCTGACTAATTTTTTTTATTTATGCAGA
GGCCGAGGCCGCCTCGGCCTCTGAGCTATTCCAGAAGTAGTGAGGAGGCTTTTTTGGAGGCCTAGGCTTT
TGCAAAAAGCTCCCCGTGGCACGACAGGTTTCCCGACTGGAAAGCGGGCAGTGAGCGCAACGCAATTAAT
GTGAGTTAGCTCACTCATTAGGCACCCCAGGCTTTACACTTTATGCTTCCGGCTCGTATGTTGTGTGGAA
TTGTGAGCGGATAACAATTTCACACAGGAAACAGCTATGACATGATTACGAATTTCACAAATAAAGCATT
TTTTTCACTGCATTCTAGTTGTGGTTTGTCCAAACTCATCAATGTATCTTATCATGTCTGGATCAACTGG
ATAACTCAAGCTAACCAAAATCATCCCAAACTTCCCACCCCATACCCTATTACCACTGCCAATTACCTGT
GGTTTCATTTACTCTAAACCTGTGATTCCTCTGAATTATTTTCATTTTAAAGAAATTGTATTTGTTAAAT
ATGTACTACAAACTTAGTAGTTGGAAGGGCTAATTCACTCCCAAAGAAGACAAGATATCCTTGATCTGTG
GATCTACCACACACAAGGCTACTTCCCTGATTAGCAGAACTACACACCAGGGCCAGGGGTCAGATATCCA
CTGACCTTTGGATGGTGCTACAAGCTAGTACCAGTTGAGCCAGATAAGGTAGAAGAGGCCAATAAAGGAG
AGAACACCAGCTTGTTACACCCTGTGAGCCTGCATGGGATGGATGACCCGGAGAGAGAAGTGTTAGAGTG
GAGGTTTGACAGCCGCCTAGCATTTCATCACGTGGCCCGAGAGCTGCATCCGGAGTACTTCAAGAACTGC
TGATATCGAGCTTGCTACAAGGGACTTTCCGCTGGGGACTTTCCAGGGAGGCGTGGCCTGGGCGGGACTG
GGGAGTGGCGAGCCCTCAGATCCTGCATATAAGCAGCTGCTTTTTGCCTGTACTGGGTCTCTCTGGTTAG
ACCAGATCTGAGCCTGGGAGCTCTCTGGCTAACTAGGGAACCCACTGCTTAAGCCTCAATAAAGCTTGCC
TTGAGTGCTTCAAGTAGTGTGTGCCCGTCTGTTGTGTGACTCTGGTAACTAGAGATCCCTCAGACCCTTT
TAGTCAGTGTGGAAAATCTCTAGCAGTGGCGCCCGAACAGGGACTTGAAAGCGAAAGGGAAACCAGAGGA
GCTCTCTCGACGCAGGACTCGGCTTGCTGAAGCGCGCACGGCAAGAGGCGAGGGGCGGCGACTGGTGAGT
ACGCCAAAAATTTTGACTAGCGGAGGCTAGAAGGAGAGAGATGGGTGCGAGAGCGTCAGTATTAAGCGGG
GGAGAATTAGATCGCGATGGGAAAAAATTCGGTTAAGGCCAGGGGGAAAGAAAAAATATAAATTAAAACA
TATAGTATGGGCAAGCAGGGAGCTAGAACGATTCGCAGTTAATCCTGGCCTGTTAGAAACATCAGAAGGC
TGTAGACAAATACTGGGACAGCTACAACCATCCCTTCAGACAGGATCAGAAGAACTTAGATCATTATATA
ATACAGTAGCAACCCTCTATTGTGTGCATCAAAGGATAGAGATAAAAGACACCAAGGAAGCTTTAGACAA
GATAGAGGAAGAGCAAAACAAAAGTAAGACCACCGCACAGCAAGCGGCCGGCCGCTGATCTTCAGACCTG
GAGGAGGAGATATGAGGGACAATTGGAGAAGTGAATTATATAAATATAAAGTAGTAAAAATTGAACCATT
AGGAGTAGCACCCACCAAGGCAAAGAGAAGAGTGGTGCAGAGAGAAAAAAGAGCAGTGGGAATAGGAGCT
TTGTTCCTTGGGTTCTTGGGAGCAGCAGGAAGCACTATGGGCGCAGCGTCAATGACGCTGACGGTACAGG
CCAGACAATTATTGTCTGGTATAGTGCAGCAGCAGAACAATTTGCTGAGGGCTATTGAGGCGCAACAGCA
TCTGTTGCAACTCACAGTCTGGGGCATCAAGCAGCTCCAGGCAAGAATCCTGGCTGTGGAAAGATACCTA
AAGGATCAACAGCTCCTGGGGATTTGGGGTTGCTCTGGAAAACTCATTTGCACCACTGCTGTGCCTTGGA
ATGCTAGTTGGAGTAATAAATCTCTGGAACAGATTTGGAATCACACGACCTGGATGGAGTGGGACAGAGA
AATTAACAATTACACAAGCTTAATACACTCCTTAATTGAAGAATCGCAAAACCAGCAAGAAAAGAATGAA
CAAGAATTATTGGAATTAGATAAATGGGCAAGTTTGTGGAATTGGTTTAACATAACAAATTGGCTGTGGT
ATATAAAATTATTCATAATGATAGTAGGAGGCTTGGTAGGTTTAAGAATAGTTTTTGCTGTACTTTCTAT
AGTGAATAGAGTTAGGCAGGGATATTCACCATTATCGTTTCAGACCCACCTCCCAACCCCGAGGGGACCC
GACAGGCCCGAAGGAATAGAAGAAGAAGGTGGAGAGAGAGACAGAGACAGATCCATTCGATTAGTGAACG
GATCTCGACGGTATCGCCGAATTCACAAATGGCAGTATTCATCCACAATTTTAAAAGAAAAGGGGGGATT
GGGGGGTACAGTGCAGGGGAAAGAATAGTAGACATAATAGCAACAGACATACAAACTAAAGAATTACAAA
AACAAATTACAAAAATTCAAAATTTTCGGGTTTATTACAGGGACAGCAGAGATCCAGTTTGGACTAGTCG
TGA
