>Addgene plasmid #116419 | pHAGE-IGF1R-S729S | depositor partial sequence | sequence record 219293 | insert
ATGAAGTCTGGCTCCGGAGGAGGGTCCCCGACCTCGCTGTGGGGGCTCCTGTTTCTCTCCGCCGCGCTCT
CGCTCTGGCCGACGAGTGGA
[2688 nt withheld, positions 91-2778]
AAAACAGGATATGAAAACTTCATCCATCTGATCATCGCTCTGCCCGTCGCTGTCCTGTTGATCGTGGGAG
GGTTGGTGATTATGCTGTACGTCTTCCATAGAAAGAGAAATAACAGCAGGCTGGGGAATGGAGTGCTGTA
TGCCTCTGTGAACCCGGAGTACTTCAGCGCTGCTGATGTGTACGTTCCTGATGAGTGGGAGGTGGCTCGG
GAGAAGATCACCATGAGCCGGGAACTTGGGCAGGGGTCGTTTGGGATGGTCTATGAAGGAGTTGCCAAGG
GTGTGGTGAAAGATGAACCTGAAACCAGAGTGGCCATTAAAACAGTGAACGAGGCCGCAAGCATGCGTGA
GAGGATTGAGTTTCTCAACGAAGCTTCTGTGATGAAGGAGTTCAATTGTCACCATGTGGTGCGATTGCTG
GGTGTGGTGTCCCAAGGCCAGCCAACACTGGTCATCATGGAACTGATGACACGGGGCGATCTCAAAAGTT
ATCTCCGGTCTCTGAGGCCAGAAATGGAGAATAATCCAGTCCTAGCACCTCCAAGCCTGAGCAAGATGAT
TCAGATGGCCGGAGAGATTGCAGACGGCATGGCATACCTCAACGCCAATAAGTTCGTCCACAGAGACCTT
GCTGCCCGGAATTGCATGGTAGCCGAAGATTTCACAGTCAAAATCGGAGATTTTGGTATGACGCGAGATA
TCTATGAGACAGACTATTACCGGAAAGGAGGGAAAGGGCTGCTGCCCGTGCGCTGGATGTCTCCTGAGTC
CCTCAAGGATGGAGTCTTCACCACTTACTCGGACGTCTGGTCCTTCGGGGTCGTCCTCTGGGAGATCGCC
ACACTGGCCGAGCAGCCCTACCAGGGCTTGTCCAACGAGCAAGTCCTTCGCTTCGTCATGGAGGGCGGCC
TTCTGGACAAGCCAGACAACTGTCCTGACATGCTGTTTGAACTGATGCGCATGTGCTGGCAGTATAACCC
CAAGATGAGGCCTTCCTTCCTGGAGATCATCAGCAGCATCAAAGAGGAGATGGAGCCTGGCTTCCGGGAG
GTCTCCTTCTACTACAGCGAGGAGAACAAGCTGCCCGAGCCGGAGGAGCTGGACCTGGAGCCAGAGAACA
TGGAGAGCGTCCCCCTGGACCCCTCGGCCTCCTCGTCCTCCCTGCCACTGCCCGACAGACACTCAGGACA
CAAGGCCGAGAACGGCCCCGGCCCTGGGGTGCTGGTCCTCCGCGCCAGCTTCGACGAGAGACAGCCTTAC
GCCCACATGAACGGGGGCCGCAAGAACGAGCGGGCCTTGCCGCTGCCCCAGTCTTCGACCTGCTGA
